Addgene plasmid #41567: FLM-PC1
Depositing lab: Thomas Weimbs. Depositing organization: University of California, Santa Barbara. Publication: Polycystin-1 regulates STAT activity by a dual mechanism. Talbot JJ, Shillingford JM, Vasanth S, Doerr N, Mukherjee S, Kinter MT, Watnick T, Weimbs T. Proc Natl Acad Sci U S A. 2011 May 10;108(19):7985-90. Epub 2011 Apr 25. 10.1073/pnas.1103816108 PubMed 21518865.
Backbone
  Vector backbone: pcDNA4/TO
  Backbone manufacturer: Invitrogen
  Backbone size w/o insert (bp): 5100
  Total vector size (bp): 6670
  Vector type: Mammalian Expression
  Selectable markers: Zeocin
Growth in bacteria
  Bacterial resistance: Ampicillin, 100 μg/mL
  Growth temperature: 37°C
  Growth strain: DH5alpha
  Copy number: Unknown
Gene/Insert
  Gene/Insert name: PKD1 (alt name: Polycystin-1)
  Species: H. sapiens (human)
  Mutation: sequence from 4078 - 4303 of PKD1
  Entrez Gene: PKD1 (a.k.a. PBP, PC1, Pc-1, TRPP1)
  Tag / fusion protein: CD16.7 (N terminal on insert)
Resource information
  A portion of this plasmid was derived from a plasmid made by: Insert originally obtained from Dr. Gerd Walz, Freiburg, Germany
Terms and licenses: Academic/Nonprofit Terms; Industry Terms: Not Available to Industry
Depositor comments: 5' cloning site: HindIII 3' cloning site: NotI
How to cite: FLM-PC1 was a gift from Thomas Weimbs (Addgene plasmid # 41567 ; http://n2t.net/addgene:41567 ; RRID:Addgene_41567)
