[The description below was written by a language model from this plasmid's Addgene catalogue record and the feature table of its GenBank file.]
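Description:
FLM-PC1 is a mammalian expression plasmid built on the Invitrogen pcDNA4/TO backbone, with a total size of about 6.7 kb. It carries a fragment of human PKD1 (polycystin-1), recorded as residues 4078–4303 of the protein. This fragment is fused at its N-terminus to CD16.7, a chimeric membrane-anchoring module generally composed of CD16 extracellular and CD7 transmembrane portions. The insert was cloned between HindIII and NotI.

Transcription is driven by the CMV immediate-early enhancer and promoter, followed by two tet operator (TetO2) sites. In cells that express the Tet repressor, expression stays off until tetracycline or doxycycline is added. In cells lacking TetR the promoter is constitutive. The feature table does not annotate the CD16.7–PKD1 coding region itself, but it lies in the unannotated interval between the operators and the downstream tags. Two Myc epitopes and a 6xHis tag sit just upstream of the bGH polyadenylation signal. The catalogue fields do not list these C-terminal tags, so the record does not confirm that they are in frame with the insert.

For stable selection in mammalian cells, an SV40 early promoter drives the Sh ble gene (Zeocin resistance), which ends in an SV40 poly(A) signal. The SV40 promoter region includes the SV40 origin, and an upstream EM7 promoter also allows Sh ble expression in bacteria. Propagation in E. coli relies on a high-copy pUC-type origin and ampicillin resistance, and an f1 origin is also present.

The construct comes from a study of how polycystin-1 regulates STAT activity, where it would provide regulated expression of a membrane-anchored C-terminal portion of the protein.
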