LOCUS       Exported 6670 bp ds-DNA circular SYN 12-MAY-2021
DEFINITION  synthetic circular DNA
ACCESSION   .
VERSION     .
KEYWORDS    FLM-PC1
SOURCE      synthetic DNA construct
  ORGANISM  synthetic DNA construct
REFERENCE   1 (bases 1 to 6670)
  AUTHORS   Talbot JJ, Shillingford JM, Vasanth S, Doerr N, Mukherjee S, Kinter
            MT, Watnick T, Weimbs T
  TITLE     Polycystin-1 regulates STAT activity by a dual mechanism.
  JOURNAL   Proc Natl Acad Sci U S A. 2011 May 10;108(19):7985-90. Epub 2011 Apr
            25.
  PUBMED    21518865
REFERENCE   2 (bases 1 to 6670)
  AUTHORS   .
  TITLE     Direct Submission
  JOURNAL   Exported May 12, 2021 from SnapGene Server 1.1.58
            http://www.snapgene.com
FEATURES             Location/Qualifiers
     source          1..6670
                     /organism="synthetic DNA construct"
                     /mol_type="other DNA"
     protein_bind    41..59
                     /gene="tetO"
                     /label=tet operator
                     /bound_moiety="tetracycline repressor TetR"
                     /note="bacterial operator O2 for the tetR and tetA genes"
     protein_bind    62..80
                     /gene="tetO"
                     /label=tet operator
                     /bound_moiety="tetracycline repressor TetR"
                     /note="bacterial operator O2 for the tetR and tetA genes"
     primer_bind     90..114
                     /label=LNCX
                     /note="Human CMV promoter, forward primer"
     CDS             1774..1803
                     /codon_start=1
                     /product="Myc (human c-Myc proto-oncogene) epitope tag"
                     /label=Myc
                     /translation="EQKLISEEDL"
     CDS             1813..1842
                     /codon_start=1
                     /product="Myc (human c-Myc proto-oncogene) epitope tag"
                     /label=Myc
                     /translation="EQKLISEEDL"
     CDS             1858..1875
                     /codon_start=1
                     /product="6xHis affinity tag"
                     /label=6xHis
                     /translation="HHHHHH"
     primer_bind     complement(1898..1915)
                     /label=BGH-rev
                     /note="Bovine growth hormone terminator, reverse primer.
                     Also called BGH reverse"
     polyA_signal    1904..2128
                     /label=bGH poly(A) signal
                     /note="bovine growth hormone polyadenylation signal"
     rep_origin      2174..2602
                     /direction=RIGHT
                     /label=f1 ori
                     /note="f1 bacteriophage origin of replication; arrow
                     indicates direction of (+) strand synthesis"
     primer_bind     complement(2261..2280)
                     /label=F1ori-R
                     /note="F1 origin, reverse primer"
     primer_bind     2471..2492
                     /label=F1ori-F
                     /note="F1 origin, forward primer"
     primer_bind     complement(2611..2631)
                     /label=pBABE 3'
                     /note="SV40 enhancer, reverse primer for pBABE vectors"
     promoter        2616..2946
                     /label=SV40 promoter
                     /note="SV40 enhancer and early promoter"
     rep_origin      2797..2932
                     /label=SV40 ori
                     /note="SV40 origin of replication"
     primer_bind     2859..2878
                     /label=SV40pro-F
                     /note="SV40 promoter/origin, forward primer"
     promoter        2994..3041
                     /label=EM7 promoter
                     /note="synthetic bacterial promoter "
     CDS             3060..3434
                     /codon_start=1
                     /gene="Sh ble from Streptoalloteichus hindustanus"
                     /product="antibiotic-binding protein"
                     /label=BleoR
                     /note="confers resistance to bleomycin, phleomycin, and
                     Zeocin(TM)"
                     /translation="MAKLTSAVPVLTARDVAGAVEFWTDRLGFSRDFVEDDFAGVVRDD
                     VTLFISAVQDQVVPDNTLAWVWVRGLDELYAEWSEVVSTNFRDASGPAMTEIGEQPWGR
                     EFALRDPAGNCVHFVAEEQD"
     polyA_signal    3564..3685
                     /label=SV40 poly(A) signal
                     /note="SV40 polyadenylation signal"
     primer_bind     complement(3601..3620)
                     /label=SV40pA-R
                     /note="SV40 polyA, reverse primer"
     primer_bind     3655..3674
                     /label=EBV-rev
                     /note="SV40 polyA terminator, reverse primer"
     primer_bind     complement(3734..3750)
                     /label=M13 rev
                     /note="common sequencing primer, one of multiple similar
                     variants"
     primer_bind     complement(3734..3750)
                     /label=M13 Reverse
                     /note="In lacZ gene. Also called M13-rev"
     primer_bind     complement(3747..3769)
                     /label=M13/pUC Reverse
                     /note="In lacZ gene"
     protein_bind    3758..3774
                     /label=lac operator
                     /bound_moiety="lac repressor encoded by lacI"
                     /note="The lac repressor binds to the lac operator to
                     inhibit transcription in E. coli. This inhibition can be
                     relieved by adding lactose or
                     isopropyl-beta-D-thiogalactopyranoside (IPTG)."
     promoter        complement(3782..3812)
                     /label=lac promoter
                     /note="promoter for the E. coli lac operon"
     protein_bind    3827..3848
                     /label=CAP binding site
                     /bound_moiety="E. coli catabolite activator protein"
                     /note="CAP binding activates transcription in the presence
                     of cAMP."
     primer_bind     complement(3965..3982)
                     /label=L4440
                     /note="L4440 vector, forward primer"
     rep_origin      complement(4136..4724)
                     /direction=LEFT
                     /label=ori
                     /note="high-copy-number ColE1/pMB1/pBR322/pUC origin of
                     replication"
     primer_bind     complement(4216..4235)
                     /label=pBR322ori-F
                     /note="pBR322 origin, forward primer"
     CDS             complement(4895..5755)
                     /codon_start=1
                     /gene="bla"
                     /product="beta-lactamase"
                     /label=AmpR
                     /note="confers resistance to ampicillin, carbenicillin, and
                     related antibiotics"
                     /translation="MSIQHFRVALIPFFAAFCLPVFAHPETLVKVKDAEDQLGARVGYI
                     ELDLNSGKILESFRPEERFPMMSTFKVLLCGAVLSRIDAGQEQLGRRIHYSQNDLVEYS
                     PVTEKHLTDGMTVRELCSAAITMSDNTAANLLLTTIGGPKELTAFLHNMGDHVTRLDRW
                     EPELNEAIPNDERDTTMPVAMATTLRKLLTGELLTLASRQQLIDWMEADKVAGPLLRSA
                     LPAGWFIADKSGAGERGSRGIIAALGPDGKPSRIVVIYTTGSQATMDERNRQIAEIGAS
                     LIKHW"
     primer_bind     5518..5537
                     /label=Amp-R
                     /note="Ampicillin resistance gene, reverse primer"
     promoter        complement(5756..5860)
                     /gene="bla"
                     /label=AmpR promoter
     primer_bind     complement(5935..5954)
                     /label=pRS-marker
                     /note="pRS vectors, use to sequence yeast selectable
                     marker"
     enhancer        6126..6505
                     /label=CMV enhancer
                     /note="human cytomegalovirus immediate early enhancer"
     promoter        6506..39
                     /label=CMV promoter
                     /note="human cytomegalovirus (CMV) immediate early
                     promoter"
     primer_bind     6660..10
                     /label=CMV-F
                     /note="Human CMV immediate early promoter, forward primer"
ORIGIN
        1 ggtaggcgtg tacggtggga ggtctatata agcagagctc tccctatcag tgatagagat
       61 ctccctatca gtgatagaga tcgtcgacga gctcgtttag tgaaccgtca gatcgcctgg
      121 agacgccatc cacgctgttt tgacctccat agaagacacc gggaccgatc cagcctccgg
      181 actctagcgt ttaaacttaa gcttctagag atccctcgac ctcgagatcc attgtgctct
      241 aaagatcttt ggtgacttgt ccactccagt gtggcatcat gtggcagctg ctcctcccaa
      301 ctgctctgct acttctagtt tcagctggca tgcggactga agatctccca aaggctgtgg
      361 tgttcctgga gcctcaatgg tacagcgtgc ttgagaagga cagtgtgact ctgaagtgcc
      421 agggagccta ctcccctgag gacaattcca cacagtggtt tcacaatgag agcctcatct
      481 caagccaggc ctcgagctac ttcattgacg ctgccacagt caacgacagt ggagagtaca
      541 ggtgccagac aaacctctcc accctcagtg acccggtgca gctagaagtc catatcggct
      601 ggctgttgct ccaggcccct cggtgggtgt tcaaggagga agaccctatt cacctgaggt
      661 gtcacagctg gaagaacact gctctgcata aggtcacata tttacagaat ggcaaagaca
      721 ggaagtattt tcatcataat tctgacttcc acattccaaa agccacactc aaagatagcg
      781 gctcctactt ctgcaggggg cttgttggga gtaaaaatgt gtcttcagag actgtgaaca
      841 tcaccatcac tcaaggtttg gcagtgtcaa ccatctcatc attctctcca cctggcgcgg
      901 atccaccaag ggcctctgcc ctccctgccc caccgacagg ctccgccctc cctgacccgc
      961 agacagcctc tgccctccct gacccgccag cagcctctgc cctccctgcg gccctggcgg
     1021 tgatctcctt cctcctcggg ctgggcctgg gggtggcgtg tgtgctggcg aggacgcgtg
     1081 agtcctggca cttgtcaccc ctgctgtgtg tggggctctg ggcactgcgg ctgtggggcg
     1141 ccctacggct gggggctgtt attctccgct ggcgctacca cgccttgcgt ggagagctgt
     1201 accggccggc ctgggagccc caggactacg agatggtgga gttgttcctg cgcaggctgc
     1261 gcctctggat gggcctcagc aaggtcaagg agttccgcca caaagtccgc tttgaaggga
     1321 tggagccgct gccctctcgc tcctccaggg gctccaaggt atccccggat gtgcccccac
     1381 ccagcgctgg ctccgatgcc tcgcacccct ccacctcctc cagccagctg gatgggctga
     1441 gcgtgagcct gggccggctg gggacaaggt gtgagcctga gccctcccgc ctccaagccg
     1501 tgttcgaggc cctgctcacc cagtttgacc gactcaacca ggccacagag gacgtctacc
     1561 agctggagca gcagctgcac agcctgcaag gccgcaggag cagccgggcg cccgccggat
     1621 cttcccgtgg cccatccccg ggcctgcggc cagcactgcc cagccgcctt gcccgggcca
     1681 gtcggggtgt ggacctggcc actggcccca gcaggacacc ccttcgggcc aagaacaagg
     1741 tccaccccag cagcacttag ggcggccgct cgagaacaaa aactcatctc agaagaggat
     1801 ctggggccct tcgaacaaaa actcatctca gaagaggatc tgaatatgca taccggtcat
     1861 catcaccatc accattgagt ttaaacccgc tgatcagcct cgactgtgcc ttctagttgc
     1921 cagccatctg ttgtttgccc ctcccccgtg ccttccttga ccctggaagg tgccactccc
     1981 actgtccttt cctaataaaa tgaggaaatt gcatcgcatt gtctgagtag gtgtcattct
     2041 attctggggg gtggggtggg gcaggacagc aagggggagg attgggaaga caatagcagg
     2101 catgctgggg atgcggtggg ctctatggct tctgaggcgg aaagaaccag ctggggctct
     2161 agggggtatc cccnnnnnnn nnnnnnnnnn nnnnnnnnnn nnnnnnnnnn nnnnnnnnnn
     2221 nnnnnnnnnn nnnnnnnnnn nnnnnnnnnn nnnnnnnnnn nnnnnnnnnn nnnnnnnnnn
     2281 nnnnnnnnnn nnnnnnncgc cggctttccc cgtcaagctc taaatcgggg cannnnnnnn
     2341 nnnnnnnnnn nnnnnnnnnn nnnnnnnnnn nnnnnnnnnn nnnnnnnnna nnnnnnnnnn
     2401 nnnnnnnnnn nnnnnnnnnn nnnnnnnnnn nnnnnnnnnc ctttgacgtt ggagtccacg
     2461 ttctttaata gtggactctt gttccaaact ggaacaacac tcaaccctat ctcggtctat
     2521 tcttttgatt tataagggat tttggggatt tcggcctatt ggttaaaaaa tgagctgatt
     2581 taacaaaaat ttaacgcgaa ttaattctgt ggaatgtgtg tcagttaggg tgtggaaagt
     2641 ccccaggctc cccaggcagg cagaagtatg caaagcatgc atctcaatta gtcagcaacc
     2701 aggtgtggaa agtccccagg ctccccagca ggcagaagta tgcaaagcat gcatctcaat
     2761 tagtcagcaa ccatagtccc gcccctaact ccgcccatcc cgcccctaac tccgcccagt
     2821 tccgcccatt ctccgcccca tggctgacta atttttttta tttatgcaga ggccgaggcc
     2881 gcctctgcct ctgagctatt ccagaagtag tgaggaggct tttttggagg cctaggcttt
     2941 tgcaaaaagc tcccgggagc ttgtatatcc attttcggat ctgatcagca cgtgttgaca
     3001 attaatcatc ggcatagtat atcggcatag tataatacga caaggtgagg aactaaacca
     3061 tggccaagtt gaccagtgcc gttccggtgc tcaccgcgcg cgacgtcgcc ggagcggtcg
     3121 agttctggac cgaccggctc gggttctccc gggacttcgt ggaggacgac ttcgccggtg
     3181 tggtccggga cgacgtgacc ctgttcatca gcgcggtcca ggaccaggtg gtgccggaca
     3241 acaccctggc ctgggtgtgg gtgcgcggcc tggacgagct gtacgccgag tggtcggagg
     3301 tcgtgtccac gaacttccgg gacgcctccg ggccggccat gaccgagatc ggcgagcagc
     3361 cgtgggggcg ggagttcgcc ctgcgcgacc cggccggcaa ctgcgtgcac ttcgtggccg
     3421 aggagcagga ctgacacgtg ctacgagatt tcgattccac cgccgccttc tatgaaaggt
     3481 tgggcttcgg aatcgttttc cgggacgccg gctggatgat cctccagcgc ggggatctca
     3541 tgctggagtt cttcgcccac cccaacttgt ttattgcagc ttataatggt tacaaataaa
     3601 gcaatagcat cacaaatttc acaaataaag catttttttc actgcattct agttgtggtt
     3661 tgtccaaact catcaatgta tcttatcatg tctgtatacc gtcgacctct agctagagct
     3721 tggcgtaatc atggtcatag ctgtttcctg tgtgaaattg ttatccgctc acaattccac
     3781 acaacatacg agccggaagc ataaagtgta aagcctgggg tgcctaatga gtgagctaac
     3841 tcacattaat tgcgttgcgc tcactgcccg ctttccagtc gggaaacctg tcgtgccagc
     3901 tgcattaatg aatcggccaa cgcgcgggga gaggcggttt gcgtattggg cgctcttccg
     3961 cttcctcgct cactgactcg ctgcgctcgg tcgttcggct gcggcgagcg gtatcagctc
     4021 actcaaaggc ggtaatacgg ttatccacag aatcagggga taacgcagga aagaacatgt
     4081 gagcaaaagg ccagcaaaag gccaggaacc gtaaaaaggc cgcgttgctg gcgtttttcc
     4141 ataggctccg cccccctgac gagcatcaca aaaatcgacg ctcaagtcag aggtggcgaa
     4201 acccgacagg actataaaga taccaggcgt ttccccctgg aagctccctc gtgcgctctc
     4261 ctgttccgac cctgccgctt accggatacc tgtccgcctt tctcccttcg ggaagcgtgg
     4321 cgctttctca atgctcacgc tgtaggtatc tcagttcggt gtaggtcgtt cgctccaagc
     4381 tgggctgtgt gcacgaaccc cccgttcagc ccgaccgctg cgccttatcc ggtaactatc
     4441 gtcttgagtc caacccggta agacacgact tatcgccact ggcagcagcc actggtaaca
     4501 ggattagcag agcgaggtat gtaggcggtg ctacagagtt cttgaagtgg tggcctaact
     4561 acggctacac tagaaggaca gtatttggta tctgcgctct gctgaagcca gttaccttcg
     4621 gaaaaagagt tggtagctct tgatccggca aacaaaccac cgctggtagc ggtggttttt
     4681 ttgtttgcaa gcagcagatt acgcgcagaa aaaaaggatc tcaagaagat cctttgatct
     4741 tttctacggg gtctgacgct cagtggaacg aaaactcacg ttaagggatt ttggtcatga
     4801 gattatcaaa aaggatcttc acctagatcc ttttaaatta aaaatgaagt tttaaatcaa
     4861 tctaaagtat atatgagtaa acttggtctg acagttacca atgcttaatc agtgaggcac
     4921 ctatctcagc gatctgtcta tttcgttcat ccatagttgc ctgactcccc gtcgtgtaga
     4981 taactacgat acgggagggc ttaccatctg gccccagtgc tgcaatgata ccgcgagacc
     5041 cacgctcacc ggctccagat ttatcagcaa taaaccagcc agccggaagg gccgagcgca
     5101 gaagtggtcc tgcaacttta tccgcctcca tccagtctat taattgttgc cgggaagcta
     5161 gagtaagtag ttcgccagtt aatagtttgc gcaacgttgt tgccattgct acaggcatcg
     5221 tggtgtcacg ctcgtcgttt ggtatggctt cattcagctc cggttcccaa cgatcaaggc
     5281 gagttacatg atcccccatg ttgtgcaaaa aagcggttag ctccttcggt cctccgatcg
     5341 ttgtcagaag taagttggcc gcagtgttat cactcatggt tatggcagca ctgcataatt
     5401 ctcttactgt catgccatcc gtaagatgct tttctgtgac tggtgagtac tcaaccaagt
     5461 cattctgaga atagtgtatg cggcgaccga gttgctcttg cccggcgtca atacgggata
     5521 ataccgcgcc acatagcaga actttaaaag tgctcatcat tggaaaacgt tcttcggggc
     5581 gaaaactctc aaggatctta ccgctgttga gatccagttc gatgtaaccc actcgtgcac
     5641 ccaactgatc ttcagcatct tttactttca ccagcgtttc tgggtgagca aaaacaggaa
     5701 ggcaaaatgc cgcaaaaaag ggaataaggg cgacacggaa atgttgaata ctcatactct
     5761 tcctttttca atattattga agcatttatc agggttattg tctcatgagc ggatacatat
     5821 ttgaatgtat ttagaaaaat aaacaaatag gggttccgcg cacatttccc cgaaaagtgc
     5881 cacctgacgt cgacggatcg ggagatctcc cgatccccta tggtcgactc tcagtacaat
     5941 ctgctctgat gccgcatagt taagccagta tctgctccct gcttgtgtgt tggaggtcgc
     6001 tgagtagtgc gcgagcaaaa tttaagctac aacaaggcaa ggcttgaccg acaattgcat
     6061 gaagaatctg cttagggtta ggcgttttgc gctgcttcgc gatgtacggg ccagatatac
     6121 gcgttgacat tgattattga ctagttatta atagtaatca attacggggt cattagttca
     6181 tagcccatat atggagttcc gcgttacata acttacggta aatggcccgc ctggctgacc
     6241 gcccaacgac ccccgcccat tgacgtcaat aatgacgtat gttcccatag taacgccaat
     6301 agggactttc cattgacgtc aatgggtgga gtatttacgg taaactgccc acttggcagt
     6361 acatcaagtg tatcatatgc caagtacgcc ccctattgac gtcaatgacg gtaaatggcc
     6421 cgcctggcat tatgcccagt acatgacctt atgggacttt cctacttggc agtacatcta
     6481 cgtattagtc atcgctatta ccatggtgat gcggttttgg cagtacatca atgggcgtgg
     6541 atagcggttt gactcacggg gatttccaag tctccacccc attgacgtca atgggagttt
     6601 gttttggaac caaaatcaac gggactttcc aaaatgtcgt aacaactccg ccccattgac
     6661 gcaaatgggc
//
