>Addgene plasmid #41567 | FLM-PC1 | addgene partial sequence | sequence record 61345 | BGH-rev 5'-TAGAAGGCACAGTCGAGG-3'
ATGGTGATGGTGATGATGACCGGTATGCATATTCAGATCCTCTTCTGAGATGAGTTTTTGTTCGAAGGGC
CCCAGATCCTCTTCTGAGATGAGTTTTTGTTCTCGAGCGGCCGCCCTAAGTGCTGCTGGGGTGGACCTTG
TTCTTGGCCCGAAGGGGTGTCCTGCTGGGGCCAGTGGCCAGGTCCACACCCCGACTGGCCCGGGCAAGGC
GGCTGGGCAGTGCTGGCCGCAGGCCCGGGGATGGGCCACGGGAAGATCCGGCGGGCGCCCGGCTGCTCCT
GCGGCCTTGCAGGCTGTGCAGCTGCTGCTCCAGCTGGTAGACGTCCTCTGTGGCCTGGTTGAGTCGGTCA
AACTGGGTGAGCAGGGCCTCGAACACGGCTTGGAGGCGGGAGGGCTCAGGCTCACACCTTGTCCCCAGCC
GGCCCAGGCTCACGCTCAGCCCATCCAGCTGGCTGGAGGAGGTGGAGGGGTGCGAGGCATCGGAGCCAGC
GCTGGGTGGGGGCACATCCGGGGATACCTTGGAGCCCCTGGAGGAGCGAGAGGGCAGCGGCTCCATCCCT
TCAAAGCGGACTTTGTGGCGGAACTCCTTGACCTTGCTGAGGCCCATCCAGAGGCGCAGCCTGCGCAGGA
ACAACTCCACCATCTCGTAGTCCTGGGGCTCCCAGGCCGGCCGGTACAGCTCTCCACGCAAGGCGTGGTA
GCGCCAGCGGAGAATAACAGCCCCCAGCCGTAGGGCGCCCCACAGCCGCAGTGCCCAGAGCCCCACACAC
AGCAGGGGTGACAAGTGCCAGGACTCACGCGTCCTCGCCAGCACACACGCCACCCCCAGGCCCAGCCCGA
GGAGGAAGGAGATCACCGCCAGGGCCGCAGGGAGGGCAGAGGCTGCTGGCGGGTCAGGGAGGGCA
